>Addgene plasmid #217535 | pAAV-2xflox-BRX-eGFP-NLS | addgene full sequence | sequence record 429503 | Addgene NGS Result
[77 nt withheld, positions 1-77]
T
[46 nt withheld, positions 79-124]
C
[141 nt withheld, positions 126-266]
CCTTTGACGTTGGAGTCCACGTTCTTT
[37 nt withheld, positions 294-330]
ACTCTATCTCGGGCTATTCTTTTGATTTATAAGGGATTTTGCCGATTTCGGTCTATTGGTTAAAAAATGA
GCTGATTTAACAAAAATTTAACGCGAATTTTAACAAAATATTAACGTTTACAATTTTATGGTGCACTCTC
AGTACAATCTGCTCTGATGCCGCATAGTTAAGCCAGCCCCGACACCCGCCAACACCCGCTGACGCGCCCT
GACGGGCTTGTCTGCTCCCGGCATCCGCTTACAGACAAGCTGTGACCGTCTCCGGGAGCTGCATGTGTCA
GAGGTTTTCACCGTCATCACCGAAACGCGCGAGACGAAAGGGCCTCGTGATACGCCTATTTTTATAGGTT
AATGTCATGATAATAATGGTTTCTTAGACGTCAGGTGGCACTTTTCGGGGAAATGTGCGCGGAACCCCTA
TTTGTTTATTTTTCTAAATACATTCAAATATGTATCCGCTCATGAGACAATAACCCTGATAAATGCTTCA
ATAATATTGAAAAAGGAAGAGTATGAGTATTCAACATTTCCGTGTCGCCCTTATTCCCTTTTTTGCGGCA
TTTTGCCTTCCTGTTTTTGCTCACCCAGAAACGCTGGTGAAAGTAAAAGATGCTGAAGATCAGTTGGGTG
CACGAGTGGGTTACATCGAACTGGATCTCAACAGCGGTAAGATCCTTGAGAGTTTTCGCCCCGAAGAACG
TTTTCCAATGATGAGCACTTTTAAAGTTCTGCTATGTGGCGCGGTATTATCCCGTATTGACGCCGGGCAA
GAGCAACTCGGTCGCCGCATACACTATTCTCAGAATGACTTGGTTGAGTACTCACCAGTCACAGAAAAGC
ATCTTACGGATGGCATGACAGTAAGAGAATTATGCAGTGCTGCCATAACCATGAGTGATAACACTGCGGC
CAACTTACTTCTGACAACGATCGGAGGACCGAAGGAGCTAACCGCTTTTTTGCACAACATGGGGGATCAT
GTAACTCGCCTTGATCGTTGGGAACCGGAGCTGAATGAAGCCATACCAAACGACGAGCGTGACACCACGA
TGCCTGTAGCAATGGCAACAACGTTGCGCAAACTATTAACTGGCGAACTACTTACTCTAGCTTCCCGGCA
ACAATTAATAGACTGGATGGAGGCGGATAAAGTTGCAGGACCACTTCTGCGCTCGGCCCTTCCGGCTGGC
TGGTTTATTGCTGATAAATCTGGAGCCGGTGAGCGTGGGTCTCGCGGTATCATTGCAGCACTGGGGCCAG
ATGGTAAGCCCTCCCGTATCGTAGTTATCTACACGACGGGGAGTCAGGCAACTATGGATGAACGAAATAG
ACAGATCGCTGAGATAGGTGCCTCACTGATTAAGCATTGGTAACTGTCAGACCAAGTTTACTCATATATA
CTTTAGATTGATTTAAAACTTCATTTTTAATTTAAAAGGATCTAGGTGAAGATCCTTTTTGATAATCTCA
TGACCAAAATCCCTTAACGTGAGTTTTCGTTCCACTGAGCGTCAGACCCCGTAGAAAAGATCAAAGGATC
TTCTTGAGATCCTTTTTTTCTGCGCGTAATCTGCTGCTTGCAAACAAAAAAACCACCGCTACCAGCGGTG
GTTTGTTTGCCGGATCAAGAGCTACCAACTCTTTTTCCGAAGGTAACTGGCTTCAGCAGAGCGCAGATAC
CAAATACTGTTCTTCTAGTGTAGCCGTAGTTAGGCCACCACTTCAAGAACTCTGTAGCACCGCCTACATA
CCTCGCTCTGCTAATCCTGTTACCAGTGGCTGCTGCCAGTGGCGATAAGTCGTGTCTTACCGGGTTGGAC
TCAAGACGATAGTTACCGGATAAGGCGCAGCGGTCGGGCTGAACGGGGGGTTCGTGCACACAGCCCAGCT
TGGAGCGAACGACCTACACCGAACTGAGATACCTACAGCGTGAGCTATGAGAAAGCGCCACGCTTCCCGA
AGGGAGAAAGGCGGACAGGTATCCGGTAAGCGGCAGGGTCGGAACAGGAGAGCGCACGAGGGAGCTTCCA
GGGGGAAACGCCTGGTATCTTTATAGTCCTGTCGGGTTTCGCCACCTCTGACTTGAGCGTCGATTTTTGT
GATGCTCGTCAGGGGGGCGGAGCCTATGGAAAAACGCCAGCAACGCGGCCTTTTTACGGTTCCTGGCCTT
TTGCTGGCCTTTTGCTCACATGTCCTGCAGGCAGCTGCGCGCTCGCTCGCTCACTGAGGCCGCCCGGGCG
TCGGGCGACCTTTGGTCGCCCGGCCTCAGTGAGCGAGCGAGCGCGCAGAGAGGGAGTGGCCAACTCCATC
ACTAGGGGTTCCTGCGGCCGCACGCGCCGTACTTGGAGCGGCCGCAATAAAATATCTTTATTTTCATTAC
ATCTGTGTGTTGGTTTTTTGTGTGAATCGATAGTACTAACATACGCTCTCCATCAAAACAAAACGAAACA
AAACAAACTAGCAAAATAGGCTGTCCCCAGTGCAAGTGCAGGTGCCAGAACATTTCTCTATCGATAGGTA
CCGGGCCTGGCGTCTAACGGTCTGAGGGCCTGGCGTCTAACGGTCTGAGGGCCTGGCGTCTAACGGTCTG
AGGGCCTGGCGTCTAACGGTCTGAAGATCTGCGATCTGCATCTCAATTAGTCAGCAACCATAGTCCCGCC
CCTAACTCCGCCCATCCCGCCCCTAACTCCGCCCAGTTCCGCCCATTCTCCGCCCCATCGCTGACTAATT
TTTTTTATTTATGCAGAGGCCGAGGCCGCCTCGGCCTCTGAGCTATTCCAGAAGTAGTGAGGAGGCTTTT
TTGGAGGCCTAGGCTTTTGCAAAAAGCTTGGCATTCCGGTAGCTGGTCGACTCCGGAATAACTTCGTATA
GGATACTTTATACGAAGTTATGCAGAATGGTAGCTGGATTGTAGCTGCTATTAGCAATATGAAACCTCTT
AATAACTTCGTATAGCATACATTATACGAAGTTATGGCGCGCCGAATAGGGCCCTCTAGATCATACCTTT
CTCTTCTTTTTTGGATCTACCTTTCTCTTCTTTTTTGGATCTACCTTTCTCTTCTTTTTTGGATCGGATC
CCTTGTACAGCTCGTCCATGCCGAGAGTGATCCCGGCGGCGGTCACGAACTCCAGCAGGACCATGTGATC
GCGCTTCTCGTTGGGGTCTTTGCTCAGGGCGGACTGGGTGCTCAGGTAGTGGTTGTCGGGCAGCAGCACG
GGGCCGTCGCCGATGGGGGTGTTCTGCTGGTAGTGGTCGGCGAGCTGCACGCTGCCGTCCTCGATGTTGT
GGCGGATCTTGAAGTTCACCTTGATGCCGTTCTTCTGCTTGTCGGCCATGATATAGACGTTGTGGCTGTT
GTAGTTGTACTCCAGCTTGTGCCCCAGGATGTTGCCGTCCTCCTTGAAGTCGATGCCCTTCAGCTCGATG
CGGTTCACCAGGGTGTCGCCCTCGAACTTCACCTCGGCGCGGGTCTTGTAGTTGCCGTCGTCCTTGAAGA
AGATGGTGCGCTCCTGGACGTAGCCTTCGGGCATGGCGGACTTGAAGAAGTCGTGCTGCTTCATGTGGTC
GGGGTAGCGGCTGAAGCACTGCACGCCGTAGGTCAGGGTGGTCACGAGGGTGGGCCAGGGCACGGGCAGC
TTGCCGGTGGTGCAGATGAACTTCAGGGTCAGCTTGCCGTAGGTGGCATCGCCCTCGCCCTCGCCGGACA
CGCTGAACTTGTGGCCGTTTACGTCGCCGTCCAGCTCGACCAGGATGGGCACCACCCCGGTGAACAGCTC
CTCGCCCTTGCTCACAGATCCTCTTACCCACGGGAAACAACAATTTCTTGTTGTTTGGTTCCTAGATCAC
CAAAAAATAAAGATCATAAACAACCAGAACCCAGCCTGGCCACCATGGTGAAACCCCGTCTCTACTAAAA
ATACAAAAATTAGCCAGGCGTGAATGCTGTGTGGTCAGTTAGGCTGCCTCTCAGTACCACATTAAGTATT
CAGTACCACATTAAGTATTCAGAGTTAAACCTCAACAAAATTATGTCTTACTCTACACAATCATGAACCT
CCTGCATGGTGGCACTTGGATTGACTCAAAAATGTTAAATCTGCAAATGGCAAGAAAAAGTTTTTATTTT
ATAAACATTAGTACCTCACTTTCAGTAACTTTGTATTTCCTAATCCAATATTTGAAATTTCACACAATTC
CTGTTTTGTCATAAATGGAAAACATTTCCTGCACAAGAGACTAAGCAAGATATGTATTAATTCACTTAAA
ATTTCAAAAGATGGTAACGAGAGAACTTACCAGAAAAGTTTCCAAGAATGGCAAAGCTGATGCCAGTGGC
TCTCTGCAAGGTTAAGTTGTACAGAAATTTACCAACAGTACCGGATTGCCAGCTAGCATAACTTCGTATA
AAGTATCCTATACGAAGTTATTTGCCTTAACCCAGAAATTATCACTGTTATTCTTTAGAATGGTGCAAAG
AATAACTTCGTATAATGTATGCTATACGAAGTTATGAATTCGATATCAAGCTTATCGATAATCAACCTCT
GGATTACAAAATTTGTGAAAGATTGACTGGTATTCTTAACTATGTTGCTCCTTTTACGCTATGTGGATAC
GCTGCTTTAATGCCTTTGTATCATGCTATTGCTTCCCGTATGGCTTTCATTTTCTCCTCCTTGTATAAAT
CCTGGTTGCTGTCTCTTTATGAGGAGTTGTGGCCCGTTGTCAGGCAACGTGGCGTGGTGTGCACTGTGTT
TGCTGACGCAACCCCCACTGGTTGGGGCATTGCCACCACCTGTCAGCTCCTTTCCGGGACTTTCGCTTTC
CCCCTCCCTATTGCCACGGCGGAACTCATCGCCGCCTGCCTTGCCCGCTGCTGGACAGGGGCTCGGCTGT
TGGGCACTGACAATTCCGTGGTGTTGTCGGGGAAATCATCGTCCTTTCCTTGGCTGCTCGCCTATGTTGC
CACCTGGATTCTGCGCGGGACGTCCTTCTGCTACGTCCCTTCGGCCCTCAATCCAGCGGACCTTCCTTCC
CGCGGCCTGCTGCCGGCTCTGCGGCCTCTTCCGCGTCTTCGCCTTCGCCCTCAGACGAGTCGGATCTCCC
TTTGGGCCGCCTCCCCGCATCGATACCGAGCGCTGCTCGAGAGATCTACGGGTGGCATCCCTGTGACCCC
TCCCCAGTGCCTCTCCTGGCCCTGGAAGTTGCCACTCCAGTGCCCACCAGCCTTGTCCTAATAAAATTAA
GTTGCATCATTTTGTCTGACTAGGTGTCCTTCTATAATATTATGGGGTGGAGGGGGGTGGTATGGAGCAA
GGGGCAAGTTGGGAAGACAACCTGTAGGGCCTGCGGGGTCTATTGGGAACCAAGCTGGAGTGCAGTGGCA
CAATCTTGGCTCACTGCAATCTCCGCCTCCTGGGTTCAAGCGATTCTCCTGCCTCAGCCTCCCGAGTTGT
TGGGATTCCAGGCATGCATGACCAGGCTCAGCTAATTTTTGTTTTTTTGGTAGAGACGGGGTTTCACCAT
ATTGGCCAGGCTGGTCTCCAACTCCTAATCTCAGGTGATCTACCCACCTTGGCCTCCCAAATTGCTGGGA
TTACAGGCGTGAACCACTGCTCCCTTCCCTGTCCTTCTGATTTTGTAGGTAACCACGTGCGGACCGAGCG
GCCGCAGGAACCCCTAGTGATGGAGTTGGCCACTCCCTCTCTGCGCGCTCGCTCGCTCACTGAGGCCGGG
CGACCAAAGGTCGCCCGACGCCCGGGCTTTGCCCGGGCGGCCTCAGTGAGCGAGCGAGCGCGCAGCTGCC
TGCAGGGGCGCCTGATGCGGTATTTTCTCCTTACGCATCTGTGCGGTATTTCACACCGCATACGTCAAAG
CAACCATAGT
Features (pLannotate 1.2.2; 27 found; start..end, strand, type, name):
      1..456     +  rep_origin     f1 ori (sequence partly withheld): f1 bacteriophage origin of replication; arrow indicates direction of (+) strand synthesis
    457..506     -  misc_feature   bom (fragment): basis of mobility region from pBR322
    608..643     -  CDS            rop (fragment): Rop protein, which maintains plasmids at low copy number; rop
    738..842     +  promoter       AmpR promoter: bla
    843..1703    +  CDS            AmpR: β-lactamase; bla; confers resistance to ampicillin, carbenicillin, and related antibiotics
   1874..2462    +  rep_origin     ori: high-copy-number ColE1/pMB1/pBR322/pUC origin of replication
   2535..2562    +  repeat_region  AAV2 ITR (fragment): inverted terminal repeat of adeno-associated virus serotype 2 inverted
   2591..2618    +  repeat_region  AAV2 ITR (fragment): inverted terminal repeat of adeno-associated virus serotype 2 inverted
   2686..2734    +  polyA_signal   poly(A) signal: synthetic polyadenylation signal
   2748..2839    +  misc_feature   pause site: RNA polymerase II transcriptional pause signal from the human α2 globin gene
   2957..3153    +  promoter       SV40 promoter: SV40 early promoter
   3188..3221    +  protein_bind   lox2272: Cre-mediated recombination occurs in the 8-bp core sequence (GGATACTT). lox2272 sites are compatible with each other, but incompatible with loxP or loxN sites (Lee and Saito, 1988). Cre recombinase
   3222..3271    -  intron         β-globin intron (fragment): internally truncated intron from human β-globin
   3272..3305    +  protein_bind   loxP: Cre-mediated recombination occurs in the 8-bp core sequence (GCATACAT). Cre recombinase
   3334..3354    -  CDS            SV40 NLS: nuclear localization signal of SV40 (simian virus 40) large T antigen
   3358..3378    -  CDS            SV40 NLS: nuclear localization signal of SV40 (simian virus 40) large T antigen
   3382..3402    -  CDS            SV40 NLS: nuclear localization signal of SV40 (simian virus 40) large T antigen
   3412..4125    -  CDS            EGFP: EGFP is a basic (constitutively fluorescent) green fluorescent protein published in 1996, derived from Aequorea victoria. It is reported to be a rapidly-maturing weak dimer with moderate acid sensitivity.
   4207..4272    -  CDS            YS049_HUMAN (fragment): Experimental evidence at transcript level: Swiss-Prot protein existence level 2. From Homo sapiens (Human).
   4728..4761    -  protein_bind   lox2272: Cre-mediated recombination occurs in the 8-bp core sequence (GGATACTT). lox2272 sites are compatible with each other, but incompatible with loxP or loxN sites (Lee and Saito, 1988). Cre recombinase
   4762..4811    -  intron         β-globin intron (fragment): internally truncated intron from human β-globin
   4812..4845    -  protein_bind   loxP: Cre-mediated recombination occurs in the 8-bp core sequence (GCATACAT). Cre recombinase
   4846..4870    +  misc_feature   MCS (fragment): pBluescript multiple cloning site
   4870..5458    +  misc_feature   WPRE: woodchuck hepatitis virus posttranscriptional regulatory element
   5490..5966    +  polyA_signal   hGH poly(A) signal: human growth hormone polyadenylation signal
   6006..6146    +  repeat_region  AAV2 ITR: inverted terminal repeat of adeno-associated virus serotype 2 inverted
   6151..6202    -  misc_feature   bom (fragment): basis of mobility region from pBR322
