[The description below was written by a language model from this plasmid's Addgene catalogue record and pLannotate feature annotations shown in this document.]
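Description:
pAAV-2xflox-BRX-eGFP-NLS is an adeno-associated virus transfer plasmid built on a pAAV backbone and designed as a Cre-dependent transcriptional reporter of BMP–SMAD1 signalling in vivo. It is propagated in bacteria through a high-copy ColE1/pUC-type origin with ampicillin selection (AmpR under its own promoter), and it also carries an f1 origin. The payload is flanked by AAV2 inverted terminal repeats, which allow it to be packaged into recombinant AAV. The annotation finds the downstream ITR intact, whereas the upstream one is detected only as two short fragments. This may reflect the difficulty of sequencing or annotating ITRs, or a partial deletion.

Downstream of the upstream ITR, a synthetic poly(A) signal and a transcriptional pause site precede the promoter region, an arrangement generally used to insulate a reporter from read-through transcription. According to the catalogue entry, expression is driven by four copies of the BMP response element (BRE), which is bound by SMAD1. The feature table does not annotate the BRE itself, but it does call an SV40 early promoter segment at this position, which may be the basal promoter paired with the BRE repeats. The reporter is EGFP fused to three tandem SV40 nuclear localization signals, and it sits in antisense orientation between paired lox2272 and loxP sites in opposing orientation (a double-floxed inverted cassette). Cre recombination flips the coding sequence into the sense orientation, so the readout is restricted to genetically defined, Cre-expressing cells. The record also states that a miniXon splicing cassette derived from another plasmid is included. It is not explicitly annotated and probably corresponds to the largely unannotated region adjacent to EGFP. A WPRE and the human growth hormone poly(A) signal complete the transcription unit. The construct is intended for reporting SMAD1-dependent transcriptional activity in selected cell populations, such as neurons.
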