Addgene plasmid #217535: pAAV-2xflox-BRX-eGFP-NLS
Purpose: AAV vector to drive the expression of eGFP in genetically defined cell populations under the control of the 4xBRE regulatory element of SMAD1 transcription factor and miniXon splicing casette in vivo
Depositing lab: Peter Scheiffele. Depositing organization: University of Basel. Publication: Control of neuronal excitation-inhibition balance by BMP-SMAD1 signaling. Okur Z, Schlauri N, Bitsikas V, Panopoulou M, Karmakar K, Schreiner D, Scheiffele P. bioRxiv 2023 10.1101/2023.03.11.532164.
Backbone
  Vector backbone: pAAV
  Vector type: Mammalian Expression, AAV
Growth in bacteria
  Bacterial resistance: Ampicillin, 100 μg/mL
  Growth temperature: 37°C
  Growth strain: NEB Stable
  Copy number: High Copy
Gene/Insert
  Gene/Insert name: 4X BRE reporter and miniXon casette
  Species: M. musculus (mouse)
  Entrez Gene: Smad1 (a.k.a. Mad1, Madh1, Madr1, Mlp1, MusMLP, dwf-A, mMad1)
  Promoter: BMP response element (BRE)
  Cloning method: Restriction Enzyme; 5′ cloning site NheI (not destroyed); 3′ cloning site MluI (destroyed during cloning)
  Sequencing primers: 5′ CTAGCAAAATAGGCTGTCC; 3′ cgctatgtggatacgctgct
Resource information
  A portion of this plasmid was derived from a plasmid made by: https://addgene.org/67811/ plasmid was used to clone BRE sequence. https://www.addgene.org/174660/ plasmid was used to clone miniXon casette.
Terms and licenses: Academic/Nonprofit Terms; Industry Terms: Not Available to Industry
How to cite: pAAV-2xflox-BRX-eGFP-NLS was a gift from Peter Scheiffele (Addgene plasmid # 217535 ; http://n2t.net/addgene:217535 ; RRID:Addgene_217535)
